>Addgene plasmid #23775 | pDONR223-TSSK6 | depositor partial sequence | sequence record 10873 | Author sequence
ATGTCGGGAGACAAACTTCTGAGCGAACTCGGTTATAAGCTGGGCCGCACGATTGGAGAGGGCAGCTACT
CCAAGGTGAAGGTGGCCACATCCAAGAAGTACAAGGGTACCGTGGCCATCAAGGTGGTGGACCGGCGGCG
AGCGCCCCCGGACTTCGTCAACAAGTTCCTGCCGCGAGAGCTGTCCATCCTGCGGGGCGTGCGACACCCG
CACATCGTGCACGTCTTCGAGTTCATCGAGGTGTGCAACGGGAAACTGTACATCGTGATGGAAGCGGCCG
CCACCGACCTGCTGCAAGCCGTGCAGCGCAACGGGCGCATCCCCGGAGTTCAGGCGCGCGACCTCTTTGC
GCAGATCGCCGGCGCCGTGCGCTACCTGCACGATCATCACCTGGTGCACCGCGACCTCAAGTGCGAAAAC
GTGCTGCTGAGCCCGGACGAGCGCCGCGTCAAGCTCACCGACTTCGGCTTCGGCCGCCAGGCCCATGGCT
ACCCAGACCTGAGCACCACCTACTGCGGCTCAGCCGCCTACGCGTCACCCGAGGTGCTCCTGGGCATCCC
CTACGACCCCAAGAAGTACGATGTGTGGAGCATGGGCGTCGTGCTCTACGTCATGGTCACCGGGTGCATG
CCCTTCGACGACTCGGACATCGCCGGCCTGCCCCGGCGCCAGAAACGCGGCGTGCTCTATCCCGAAGGCC
TCGAGCTGTCCGAGCGCTGCAAGGCCCTGATCGCCGAGCTGCTGCAGTTCAGCCCGTCCGCCAGGCCCTC
CGCGGGCCAGGTAGCGCGCAACTGCTGGCTGCGCGCCGGGGACTCCGGCTAG
