>Addgene plasmid #23775 | pDONR223-TSSK6 | addgene partial sequence | sequence record 29586 | 23775 with M13pUC-fwd
GGGCCCAATAATGATTTTATTTTGACTGATAGTGACCTGTTCGTTGCAACAAATTGATGAGCAATGCTTT
TTTATAATGCCAACTTTGTACAAAAAAGTTGGCATGTCGGGAGACAAACTTCTGAGCGAACTCGGTTATA
AGCTGGGCCGCACGATTGGAGAGGGCAGCTACTCCAAGGTGAAGGTGGCCACATCCAAGAAGTACAAGGG
TACCGTGGCCATCAAGGTGGTGGACCGGCGGCGAGCGCCCCCGGACTTCGTCAACAAGTTCCTGCCGCGA
GAGCTGTCCATCCTGCGGGGCGTGCGACACCCGCACATCGTGCACGTCTTCGAGTTCATCGAGGTGTGCA
ACGGGAAACTGTACATCGTGATGGAAGCGGCCGCCACCGACCTGCTGCAAGCCGTGCAGCGCAACGGGCG
CATCCCCGGAGTTCAGGCGCGCGACCTCTTTGCGCAGATCGCCGGCGCCGTGCGCTACCTGCACGATCAT
CACCTGGTGCACCGCGACCTCAAGTGCGAAAACGTGCTGCTGAGCCCGGACGAGCGCCGCGTCAAGCTCA
CCGACTTCGGCTTCGGCCGCCAGGCCCATGGCTACCCAGACCTGAGCACCACCTACTGCGGCTCAGCCGC
CTACGCGTCACCCGAGGTGCTCCTGGGCATCCCCTACGACCCCAAGAAGTACGATGTGTGGAGCATGGGC
GTCGTGCTCTACGTCATGGTCACCGGGTGCATGCCCTTCGACGACTCGGACATCGCCGGCCTGCCCCGGC
GCCAGAAACGCGGC
