[The description below was written by a language model from this plasmid's Addgene catalogue record.]
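Description:
pDONR223-TSSK6 is a Gateway entry-type clone built on the Invitrogen pDONR223 donor backbone (listed as about 5 kb without insert) and carrying the human TSSK6 open reading frame, also known as serine/threonine protein kinase SSTK. The insert is recorded as 822 bp and was introduced by Gateway recombination. The plasmid is maintained in E. coli as a high-copy replicon under spectinomycin selection. No feature table accompanies the record, so the exact origin of replication and the flanking recombination sites are not itemised. In a pDONR-derived clone of this kind, the ORF would normally sit between attL sites that allow an LR reaction into any compatible destination vector. M13 forward and reverse primer sites flank the insert for sequence verification.

The TSSK6 ORF lacks a stop codon. This closed-frame omission is deliberate. After transfer into a destination vector, the coding sequence reads through into a C-terminal epitope tag, and the stop codon is supplied by that vector. The donor backbone is not an expression vector, the record lists no promoter driving the insert, and the depositors state that it should not be transfected directly. It serves instead as a shuttle source of the kinase ORF. The depositors point to a set of companion lentiviral destination vectors (pLX301 to pLX304), supplied separately, for expression in mammalian cells. The clone belongs to a kit of ORF clones associated with a published study on how MAP kinase pathway reactivation drives resistance to RAF inhibition.
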