Addgene plasmid #23775: pDONR223-TSSK6
Depositing lab: William Hahn & David Root. Depositing organization: Dana-Farber Cancer Institute. Publication: COT drives resistance to RAF inhibition through MAP kinase pathway reactivation. Johannessen CM, Boehm JS, Kim SY, Thomas SR, Wardwell L, Johnson LA, Emery CM, Stransky N, Cogdill AP, Barretina J, Caponigro G, Hieronymus H, Murray RR, Salehi-Ashtiani K, Hill DE, Vidal M, Zhao JJ, Yang X, Alkan O, Kim S, Harris JL, Wilson CJ, Myer VE, Finan PM, Root DE, Roberts TM, Golub T, Flaherty KT, Dummer R, Weber BL, Sellers WR, Schlegel R, Wargo JA, Hahn WC, Garraway LA. Nature. 2010 Dec 16;468(7326):968-72. doi: 10.1038/nature09627 PubMed 21107320.
Backbone
  Vector backbone: pDONR223
  Backbone manufacturer: Invitrogen
  Backbone size w/o insert (bp): 5005
  Vector type: Gateway Donor vector
Growth in bacteria
  Bacterial resistance: Spectinomycin, 50 μg/mL
  Growth temperature: 37°C
  Growth strain: DH5alpha
  Copy number: High Copy
Gene/Insert
  Gene/Insert name: TSSK6 (alt name: serine/threonine protein kinase SSTK)
  Species: H. sapiens (human)
  Insert size (bp): 822
  Entrez Gene: TSSK6 (a.k.a. CT72, SSTK, TSSK4, FKSG82, FLJ24002)
  Cloning method: Gateway Cloning
  Sequencing primers: 5′ M13pUC-fwd; 3′ M13rev
Terms and licenses: Academic/Nonprofit Terms; Industry Terms: Not Available to Industry
Depositor comments: The ORF has no Stop codon. This design enables easy recombination into a destination vector to add an epitope tag of choice and Stop codon to the ORF. Do NOT use this plasmid directly for transfections. A set of 4 custom lentiviral vectors is available ( pLX301 (http://www.addgene.org/25895/) , pLX302 (http://www.addgene.org/25896/) , pLX303 (http://www.addgene.org/25897/) , pLX304 (http://www.addgene.org/25890/) ) to be used to express these ORFs in mammalian cells. These plasmids are not included in the kit and must be ordered separately.
How to cite: pDONR223-TSSK6 was a gift from William Hahn & David Root (Addgene plasmid # 23775 ; http://n2t.net/addgene:23775 ; RRID:Addgene_23775)
